>Addgene plasmid #74180 | pLCKO_PSMD1_sgRNA_1 | depositor full sequence | sequence record 141011 | pLCKO_PSMD1_sgRNA_1 sequence 7566 bps
CCCGGGTTGCGCCTTTTCCAAGGCAGCCCTGGGTTTGCGCAGGGACGCGGCTGCTCTGGGCGTGGTTCCG
GGAAACGCAGCGGCGCCGACCCTGGGTCTCGCACATTCTTCACGTCCGTTCGCAGCGTCACCCGGATCTT
CGCCGCTACCCTTGTGGGCCCCCCGGCGACGCTTCCTGCTCCGCCCCTAAGTCGGGAAGGTTCCTTGCGG
TTCGCGGCGTGCCGGACGTGACAAACGGAAGCCGCACGTCTCACTAGTACCCTCGCAGACGGACAGCGCC
AGGGAGCAATGGCAGCGCGCCGACCGCGATGGGCTGTGGCCAATAGCGGCTGCTCAGCAGGGCGCGCCGA
GAGCAGCGGCCGGGAAGGGGCGGTGCGGGAGGCGGGGTGTGGGGCGGTAGTGTGGGCCCTGTTCCTGCCC
GCGCGGTGTTCCGCATTCTGCAAGCCTCCGGAGCGCACGTCGGCAGTCGGCTCCCTCGTTGACCGAATCA
CCGACCTCTCTCCCCAGGGGGATCCACCGGAGCTTACCATGACCGAGTACAAGCCCACGGTGCGCCTCGC
CACCCGCGACGACGTCCCCAGGGCCGTACGCACCCTCGCCGCCGCGTTCGCCGACTACCCCGCCACGCGC
CACACCGTCGATCCGGACCGCCACATCGAGCGGGTCACCGAGCTGCAAGAACTCTTCCTCACGCGCGTCG
GGCTCGACATCGGCAAGGTGTGGGTCGCGGACGACGGCGCCGCCGTGGCGGTCTGGACCACGCCGGAGAG
CGTCGAAGCGGGGGCGGTGTTCGCCGAGATCGGCCCGCGCATGGCCGAGTTGAGCGGTTCCCGGCTGGCC
GCGCAGCAACAGATGGAAGGCCTCCTGGCGCCGCACCGGCCCAAGGAGCCCGCGTGGTTCCTGGCCACCG
TCGGCGTCTCGCCCGACCACCAGGGCAAGGGTCTGGGCAGCGCCGTCGTGCTCCCCGGAGTGGAGGCGGC
CGAGCGCGCCGGGGTGCCCGCCTTCCTGGAGACCTCCGCGCCCCGCAACCTCCCCTTCTACGAGCGGCTC
GGCTTCACCGTCACCGCCGACGTCGAGGTGCCCGAAGGACCGCGCACCTGGTGCATGACCCGCAAGCCCG
GTGCCTGAACGCGTTAAGTCGACAATCAACCTCTGGATTACAAAATTTGTGAAAGATTGACTGGTATTCT
TAACTATGTTGCTCCTTTTACGCTATGTGGATACGCTGCTTTAATGCCTTTGTATCATGCTATTGCTTCC
CGTATGGCTTTCATTTTCTCCTCCTTGTATAAATCCTGGTTGCTGTCTCTTTATGAGGAGTTGTGGCCCG
TTGTCAGGCAACGTGGCGTGGTGTGCACTGTGTTTGCTGACGCAACCCCCACTGGTTGGGGCATTGCCAC
CACCTGTCAGCTCCTTTCCGGGACTTTCGCTTTCCCCCTCCCTATTGCCACGGCGGAACTCATCGCCGCC
TGCCTTGCCCGCTGCTGGACAGGGGCTCGGCTGTTGGGCACTGACAATTCCGTGGTGTTGTCGGGGAAAT
CATCGTCCTTTCCTTGGCTGCTCGCCTGTGTTGCCACCTGGATTCTGCGCGGGACGTCCTTCTGCTACGT
CCCTTCGGCCCTCAATCCAGCGGACCTTCCTTCCCGCGGCCTGCTGCCGGCTCTGCGGCCTCTTCCGCGT
CTTCGCCTTCGCCCTCAGACGAGTCGGATCTCCCTTTGGGCCGCCTCCCCGCGTCGACTTTAAGACCAAT
GACTTACAAGGCAGCTGTAGATCTTAGCCACTTTTTAAAAGAAAAGGGGGGACTGGAAGGGCTAATTCAC
TCCCAACGAAGACAAGATCTGCTTTTTGCTTGTACTGGGTCTCTCTGGTTAGACCAGATCTGAGCCTGGG
AGCTCTCTGGCTAACTAGGGAACCCACTGCTTAAGCCTCAATAAAGCTTGCCTTGAGTGCTTCAAGTAGT
GTGTGCCCGTCTGTTGTGTGACTCTGGTAACTAGAGATCCCTCAGACCCTTTTAGTCAGTGTGGAAAATC
TCTAGCAGTACGTATAGTAGTTCATGTCATCTTATTATTCAGTATTTATAACTTGCAAAGAAATGAATAT
CAGAGAGTGAGAGGAACTTGTTTATTGCAGCTTATAATGGTTACAAATAAAGCAATAGCATCACAAATTT
CACAAATAAAGCATTTTTTTCACTGCATTCTAGTTGTGGTTTGTCCAAACTCATCAATGTATCTTATCAT
GTCTGGCTCTAGCTATCCCGCCCCTAACTCCGCCCATCCCGCCCCTAACTCCGCCCAGTTCCGCCCATTC
TCCGCCCCATGGCTGACTAATTTTTTTTATTTATGCAGAGGCCGAGGCCGCCTCGGCCTCTGAGCTATTC
CAGAAGTAGTGAGGAGGCTTTTTTGGAGGCCTAGGGACGTACCCAATTCGCCCTATAGTGAGTCGTATTA
CGCGCGCTCACTGGCCGTCGTTTTACAACGTCGTGACTGGGAAAACCCTGGCGTTACCCAACTTAATCGC
CTTGCAGCACATCCCCCTTTCGCCAGCTGGCGTAATAGCGAAGAGGCCCGCACCGATCGCCCTTCCCAAC
AGTTGCGCAGCCTGAATGGCGAATGGG
[124 nt withheld, positions 2618-2741]
C
[91 nt withheld, positions 2743-2833]
A
[49 nt withheld, positions 2835-2883]
CCTTTGACGTTGGAGTCCACGTTCTTT
[37 nt withheld, positions 2911-2947]
ACCCTATCTCGGTCTATTCTTTTGATTTATAAGGGATTTTGCCGATTTCGGCCTATTGGTTAAAAAATGA
GCTGATTTAACAAAAATTTAACGCGAATTTTAACAAAATATTAACGCTTACAATTTAGGTGGCACTTTTC
GGGGAAATGTGCGCGGAACCCCTATTTGTTTATTTTTCTAAATACATTCAAATATGTATCCGCTCATGAG
ACAATAACCCTGATAAATGCTTCAATAATATTGAAAAAGGAAGAGTATGAGTATTCAACATTTCCGTGTC
GCCCTTATTCCCTTTTTTGCGGCATTTTGCCTTCCTGTTTTTGCTCACCCAGAAACGCTGGTGAAAGTAA
AAGATGCTGAAGATCAGTTGGGTGCACGAGTGGGTTACATCGAACTGGATCTCAACAGCGGTAAGATCCT
TGAGAGTTTTCGCCCCGAAGAACGTTTTCCAATGATGAGCACTTTTAAAGTTCTGCTATGTGGCGCGGTA
TTATCCCGTATTGACGCCGGGCAAGAGCAACTCGGTCGCCGCATACACTATTCTCAGAATGACTTGGTTG
AGTACTCACCAGTCACAGAAAAGCATCTTACGGATGGCATGACAGTAAGAGAATTATGCAGTGCTGCCAT
AACCATGAGTGATAACACTGCGGCCAACTTACTTCTGACAACGATCGGAGGACCGAAGGAGCTAACCGCT
TTTTTGCACAACATGGGGGATCATGTAACTCGCCTTGATCGTTGGGAACCGGAGCTGAATGAAGCCATAC
CAAACGACGAGCGTGACACCACGATGCCTGTAGCAATGGCAACAACGTTGCGCAAACTATTAACTGGCGA
ACTACTTACTCTAGCTTCCCGGCAACAATTAATAGACTGGATGGAGGCGGATAAAGTTGCAGGACCACTT
CTGCGCTCGGCCCTTCCGGCTGGCTGGTTTATTGCTGATAAATCTGGAGCCGGTGAGCGTGGGTCTCGCG
GTATCATTGCAGCACTGGGGCCAGATGGTAAGCCCTCCCGTATCGTAGTTATCTACACGACGGGGAGTCA
GGCAACTATGGATGAACGAAATAGACAGATCGCTGAGATAGGTGCCTCACTGATTAAGCATTGGTAACTG
TCAGACCAAGTTTACTCATATATACTTTAGATTGATTTAAAACTTCATTTTTAATTTAAAAGGATCTAGG
TGAAGATCCTTTTTGATAATCTCATGACCAAAATCCCTTAACGTGAGTTTTCGTTCCACTGAGCGTCAGA
CCCCGTAGAAAAGATCAAAGGATCTTCTTGAGATCCTTTTTTTCTGCGCGTAATCTGCTGCTTGCAAACA
AAAAAACCACCGCTACCAGCGGTGGTTTGTTTGCCGGATCAAGAGCTACCAACTCTTTTTCCGAAGGTAA
CTGGCTTCAGCAGAGCGCAGATACCAAATACTGTTCTTCTAGTGTAGCCGTAGTTAGGCCACCACTTCAA
GAACTCTGTAGCACCGCCTACATACCTCGCTCTGCTAATCCTGTTACCAGTGGCTGCTGCCAGTGGCGAT
AAGTCGTGTCTTACCGGGTTGGACTCAAGACGATAGTTACCGGATAAGGCGCAGCGGTCGGGCTGAACGG
GGGGTTCGTGCACACAGCCCAGCTTGGAGCGAACGACCTACACCGAACTGAGATACCTACAGCGTGAGCT
ATGAGAAAGCGCCACGCTTCCCGAAGGGAGAAAGGCGGACAGGTATCCGGTAAGCGGCAGGGTCGGAACA
GGAGAGCGCACGAGGGAGCTTCCAGGGGGAAACGCCTGGTATCTTTATAGTCCTGTCGGGTTTCGCCACC
TCTGACTTGAGCGTCGATTTTTGTGATGCTCGTCAGGGGGGCGGAGCCTATGGAAAAACGCCAGCAACGC
GGCCTTTTTACGGTTCCTGGCCTTTTGCTGGCCTTTTGCTCACATGTTCTTTCCTGCGTTATCCCCTGAT
TCTGTGGATAACCGTATTACCGCCTTTGAGTGAGCTGATACCGCTCGCCGCAGCCGAACGACCGAGCGCA
GCGAGTCAGTGAGCGAGGAAGCGGAAGAGCGCCCAATACGCAAACCGCCTCTCCCCGCGCGTTGGCCGAT
TCATTAATGCAGCTGGCACGACAGGTTTCCCGACTGGAAAGCGGGCAGTGAGCGCAACGCAATTAATGTG
AGTTAGCTCACTCATTAGGCACCCCAGGCTTTACACTTTATGCTTCCGGCTCGTATGTTGTGTGGAATTG
TGAGCGGATAACAATTTCACACAGGAAACAGCTATGACCATGATTACGCCAAGCGCGCAATTAACCCTCA
CTAAAGGGAACAAAAGCTGGAGCTGCAAGCTTAATGTAGTCTTATGCAATACTCTTGTAGTCTTGCAACA
TGGTAACGATGAGTTAGCAACATGCCTTACAAGGAGAGAAAAAGCACCGTGCATGCCGATTGGTGGAAGT
AAGGTGGTACGATCGTGCCTTATTAGGAAGGCAACAGACGGGTCTGACATGGATTGGACGAACCACTGAA
TTGCCGCATTGCAGAGATATTGTATTTAAGTGCCTAGCTCGATACATAAACGGGTCTCTCTGGTTAGACC
AGATCTGAGCCTGGGAGCTCTCTGGCTAACTAGGGAACCCACTGCTTAAGCCTCAATAAAGCTTGCCTTG
AGTGCTTCAAGTAGTGTGTGCCCGTCTGTTGTGTGACTCTGGTAACTAGAGATCCCTCAGACCCTTTTAG
TCAGTGTGGAAAATCTCTAGCAGTGGCGCCCGAACAGGGACTTGAAAGCGAAAGGGAAACCAGAGGAGCT
CTCTCGACGCAGGACTCGGCTTGCTGAAGCGCGCACGGCAAGAGGCGAGGGGCGGCGACTGGTGAGTACG
CCAAAAATTTTGACTAGCGGAGGCTAGAAGGAGAGAGATGGGTGCGAGAGCGTCAGTATTAAGCGGGGGA
GAATTAGATCGCGATGGGAAAAAATTCGGTTAAGGCCAGGGGGAAAGAAAAAATATAAATTAAAACATAT
AGTATGGGCAAGCAGGGAGCTAGAACGATTCGCAGTTAATCCTGGCCTGTTAGAAACATCAGAAGGCTGT
AGACAAATACTGGGACAGCTACAACCATCCCTTCAGACAGGATCAGAAGAACTTAGATCATTATATAATA
CAGTAGCAACCCTCTATTGTGTGCATCAAAGGATAGAGATAAAAGACACCAAGGAAGCTTTAGACAAGAT
AGAGGAAGAGCAAAACAAAAGTAAGACCACCGCACAGCAAGCGGCCGCTGATCTTCAGACCTGGAGGAGG
AGATATGAGGGACAATTGGAGAAGTGAATTATATAAATATAAAGTAGTAAAAATTGAACCATTAGGAGTA
GCACCCACCAAGGCAAAGAGAAGAGTGGTGCAGAGAGAAAAAAGAGCAGTGGGAATAGGAGCTTTGTTCC
TTGGGTTCTTGGGAGCAGCAGGAAGCACTATGGGCGCAGCGTCAATGACGCTGACGGTACAGGCCAGACA
ATTATTGTCTGGTATAGTGCAGCAGCAGAACAATTTGCTGAGGGCTATTGAGGCGCAACAGCATCTGTTG
CAACTCACAGTCTGGGGCATCAAGCAGCTCCAGGCAAGAATCCTGGCTGTGGAAAGATACCTAAAGGATC
AACAGCTCCTGGGGATTTGGGGTTGCTCTGGAAAACTCATTTGCACCACTGCTGTGCCTTGGAATGCTAG
TTGGAGTAATAAATCTCTGGAACAGATTTGGAATCACACGACCTGGATGGAGTGGGACAGAGAAATTAAC
AATTACACAAGCTTAATACACTCCTTAATTGAAGAATCGCAAAACCAGCAAGAAAAGAATGAACAAGAAT
TATTGGAATTAGATAAATGGGCAAGTTTGTGGAATTGGTTTAACATAACAAATTGGCTGTGGTATATAAA
ATTATTCATAATGATAGTAGGAGGCTTGGTAGGTTTAAGAATAGTTTTTGCTGTACTTTCTATAGTGAAT
AGAGTTAGGCAGGGATATTCACCATTATCGTTTCAGACCCACCTCCCAACCCCGAGGGGACCCAGAGAGG
GCCTATTTCCCATGATTCCTTCATATTTGCATATACGATACAAGGCTGTTAGAGAGATAATTAGAATTAA
TTTGACTGTAAACACAAAGATATTAGTACAAAATACGTGACGTAGAAAGTAATAATTTCTTGGGTAGTTT
GCAGTTTTAAAATTATGTTTTAAAATGGACTATCATATGCTTACCGTAACTTGAAAGTATTTCGATTTCT
TGGCTTTATATATCTTGTGGAAAGGACGAGGTACCGTGTGCGCTACGGAGCTGCAAGTTTTAGAGCTAGA
AATAGCAAGTTAAAATAAGGCTAGTCCGTTATCAACTTGAAAAAGTGGCACCGAGTCGGTGCTTTTTTGA
ATTCTAGATCTTGAGACAAATGGCAGTATTCATCCACAATTTTAAAAGAAAAGGGGGGATTGGGGGGTAC
AGTGCAGGGGAAAGAATAGTAGACATAATAGCAACAGACATACAAACTAAAGAATTACAAAAACAAATTA
CAAAAATTCAAAATTTTCGGGTTTATTACAGGGACAGCAGAGATCCACTTTGGCGCCGGCTCGAGGGGG
Features (pLannotate 1.2.2; 27 found; start..end, strand, type, name):
      7..507     +  promoter       hPGK promoter: human phosphoglycerate kinase 1 promoter
    529..1128    +  CDS            PuroR (fragment): puromycin N-acetyltransferase; pac from Streptomyces; confers resistance to puromycin
   1144..1732    +  misc_feature   WPRE: woodchuck hepatitis virus posttranscriptional regulatory element
   1783..1802    +  misc_feature   cPPT/CTS (fragment): central polypurine tract and central termination sequence of HIV-1
   1804..2037    +  LTR            3' LTR (ΔU3): self-inactivating 3' long terminal repeat (LTR) from HIV-1
   2115..2236    +  polyA_signal   SV40 poly(A) signal: SV40 polyadenylation signal
   2276..2411    +  rep_origin     SV40 ori: SV40 origin of replication
   2432..2450    -  promoter       T7 promoter: promoter for bacteriophage T7 RNA polymerase
   2458..2613    +  CDS            lacZα (fragment): LacZα fragment of β-galactosidase; lacZ fragment
   2618..3046    +  rep_origin     f1 ori (sequence partly withheld): f1 bacteriophage origin of replication; arrow indicates direction of (+) strand synthesis
   3099..3203    +  promoter       AmpR promoter: bla
   3204..4064    +  CDS            AmpR: β-lactamase; bla; confers resistance to ampicillin, carbenicillin, and related antibiotics
   4235..4823    +  rep_origin     ori: high-copy-number ColE1/pMB1/pBR322/pUC origin of replication
   5006..5098    +  CDS            lacI (fragment): lac repressor; lacI; The lac repressor binds to the lac operator to inhibit transcription in E. coli. This inhibition can be relieved by adding lactose or isopropyl-β-D-thiogalactopyranoside (IPTG).
   5111..5132    +  protein_bind   CAP binding site: CAP binding activates transcription in the presence of cAMP. E. coli catabolite activator protein
   5147..5177    +  promoter       lac promoter: promoter for the E. coli lac operon
   5185..5201    +  protein_bind   lac operator: The lac repressor binds to the lac operator to inhibit transcription in E. coli. This inhibition can be relieved by adding lactose or isopropyl-β-D-thiogalactopyranoside (IPTG). lac repressor encoded by lacI
   5246..5264    +  promoter       T3 promoter: promoter for bacteriophage T3 RNA polymerase
   5292..5518    +  promoter       RSV promoter: Rous sarcoma virus enhancer/promoter
   5519..5699    +  LTR            5' LTR (truncated): truncated 5' long terminal repeat (LTR) from HIV-1
   5746..5871    +  misc_feature   HIV-1 Ψ: packaging signal of human immunodeficiency virus type 1
   5855..6218    +  CDS            HIV-1 gag (fragment): gag protein from human immunodeficiency virus 1; gag
   6364..6597    +  misc_feature   RRE: The Rev response element (RRE) of HIV-1 allows for Rev-dependent mRNA export from the nucleus to the cytoplasm.
   6974..7000    +  CDS            Rev (fragment): human immunodeficiency virus 1 (HIV-1) Rev protein; rev; enhances nuclear export of unspliced and incompletely spliced viral mRNAs
   7004..7244    +  promoter       U6 promoter: RNA polymerase III promoter for human U6 snRNA
   7274..7349    +  misc_RNA       gRNA scaffold: guide RNA scaffold for the Streptococcus pyogenes CRISPR/Cas9 system
   7397..7514    +  misc_feature   cPPT/CTS: central polypurine tract and central termination sequence of HIV-1
