[The description below was written by a language model from this plasmid's Addgene catalogue record and pLannotate feature annotations shown in this document.]
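Description:
pLCKO_PSMD1_sgRNA_1 is a lentiviral CRISPR guide-expression plasmid of about 7.6 kb, built on the pLCKO backbone and carrying a single sgRNA directed against human PSMD1. It is propagated in E. coli as a high-copy plasmid through a ColE1/pUC-type origin with ampicillin selection (AmpR). The bacterial portion also retains an f1 origin, lac regulatory remnants, T7 and T3 promoters, and an SV40 origin and poly(A) signal downstream of the viral cassette.

The transfer cassette has a third-generation, self-inactivating layout. An RSV promoter fused to a truncated HIV-1 5' LTR drives genomic RNA production in packaging cells, followed by the Ψ packaging signal with a partial gag sequence, the Rev response element for Rev-dependent nuclear export, a cPPT/CTS element, and a ΔU3 3' LTR that inactivates LTR promoter activity after integration. Within this frame, a human U6 RNA polymerase III promoter transcribes the PSMD1-targeting spacer joined to the Streptococcus pyogenes Cas9 gRNA scaffold. The spacer was inserted between BfuAI sites that were destroyed during cloning. Downstream, the human PGK promoter drives puromycin N-acetyltransferase, with a WPRE to enhance expression, allowing puromycin selection of transduced mammalian cells.

No Cas9 coding sequence is annotated, so the vector supplies only the guide and must be used in cells where Cas9 is provided separately. The record gives its purpose as lentiviral sgRNA expression targeting PSMD1, and the associated publication concerns CRISPR screens that identify fitness genes in human cancer cells. The specific role of this guide in that work is not stated.
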