Addgene plasmid #74180: pLCKO_PSMD1_sgRNA_1
Purpose: lentiviral vector expressing sgRNA targeting PSMD1
Depositing lab: Jason Moffat. Depositing organization: University of Toronto. Publication: High-Resolution CRISPR Screens Reveal Fitness Genes and Genotype-Specific Cancer Liabilities. Hart T, Chandrashekhar M, Aregger M, Steinhart Z, Brown KR, MacLeod G, Mis M, Zimmermann M, Fradet-Turcotte A, Sun S, Mero P, Dirks P, Sidhu S, Roth FP, Rissland OS, Durocher D, Angers S, Moffat J. Cell. 2015 Dec 3;163(6):1515-26. doi: 10.1016/j.cell.2015.11.015. Epub 2015 Nov 25. PubMed 26627737.
Backbone
  Vector backbone: pLCKO
  Backbone manufacturer: Moffat Lab
  Total vector size (bp): 7565
  Vector type: Mammalian Expression, Lentiviral, CRISPR
  Selectable markers: Puromycin
Growth in bacteria
  Bacterial resistance: Ampicillin, 100 μg/mL
  Growth temperature: 37°C
  Growth strain: NEB Stable
  Copy number: High Copy
Gene/Insert
  Gene/Insert name: PSMD1 sgRNA
  gRNA/shRNA sequence: TGTGCGCTACGGAGCTGCAA
  Species: H. sapiens (human)
  Promoter: U6 Promoter
  Cloning method: Restriction Enzyme; 5′ cloning site BfuAI (destroyed during cloning); 3′ cloning site BfuAI (destroyed during cloning)
  Sequencing primers: 5′ U6 fwd
Terms and licenses: Academic/Nonprofit Terms; Industry Terms: Not Available to Industry
How to cite: pLCKO_PSMD1_sgRNA_1 was a gift from Jason Moffat (Addgene plasmid # 74180 ; http://n2t.net/addgene:74180 ; RRID:Addgene_74180)
