>Addgene plasmid #74180 | pLCKO_PSMD1_sgRNA_1 | addgene partial sequence | sequence record 141009 | Top_Fop 5'-TCACCATTATCGTTTCAGAC-3'
CCAGAGAGGGCCTATTTCCCATGATTCCTTCATATTTGCATATACGATACAAGGCTGTTAGAGAGATAAT
TAGAATTAATTTGACTGTAAACACAAAGATATTAGTACAAAATACGTGACGTAGAAAGTAATAATTTCTT
GGGTAGTTTGCAGTTTTAAAATTATGTTTTAAAATGGACTATCATATGCTTACCGTAACTTGAAAGTATT
TCGATTTCTTGGCTTTATATATCTTGTGGAAAGGACGAGGTACCGTGTGCGCTACGGAGCTGCAAGTTTT
AGAGCTAGAAATAGCAAGTTAAAATAAGGCTAGTCCGTTATCAACTTGAAAAAGTGGCACCGAGTCGGTG
CTTTTTTGAATTCTAGATCTTGAGACAAATGGCAGTATTCATCCACAATTTTAAAAGAAAAGGGGGGATT
GGGGGGTACAGTGCAGGGGAAAGAATAGTAGACATAATAGCAACAGACATACAAACTAAAGAATTACAAA
AACAAATTACAAAAATTCAAAATTTTCGGGTTTATTACAGGGACAGCAGAGATCCACTTTGGCGCCGGCT
CGAGGGGGCCCGGGTTGCGCCTTTTCCAAGGCAGCCCTGGGTTTGCGCAGGGACGCGGCTGCTCTGGGCG
TGGTTCCGGGAAACGCAGCGGCGCCGACCCTGGGTCTCGCACATTCTTCACGTCCGTTCGCAGCGTCACC
CGGATCTTCGCCGCTACCCTTGTGGGCCCCCCGGCGACGCTTCCTGCTCCGCCCCTAAGTCGGGAAGGTT
CCTTGCGGTTCGCGGCGTGCCGGACGTGACAAACGGAAGCCGCACGTCTCACTAGTACCCTCGCAGACGG
ACAGCGCCAGGGAGCAATGGCAGCGCGCCGACCGCGATGGGCTGTGGCCAATAGCGGCTGCTCAGCAGGG
CGCGCCGAGAGCA
