>Addgene plasmid #74180 | pLCKO_PSMD1_sgRNA_1 | addgene partial sequence | sequence record 141010 | Futet-R 5'-CAAAGGCATTAAAGCAGCGT-3'
GGAGCAACATAGTTAAGAATACCAGTCAATCTTTCACAAATTTTGTAATCCAGAGGTTGATTGTCGACTT
AACGCGTTCAGGCACCGGGCTTGCGGGTCATGCACCAGGTGCGCGGTCCTTCGGGCACCTCGACGTCGGC
GGTGACGGTGAAGCCGAGCCGCTCGTAGAAGGGGAGGTTGCGGGGCGCGGAGGTCTCCAGGAAGGCGGGC
ACCCCGGCGCGCTCGGCCGCCTCCACTCCGGGGAGCACGACGGCGCTGCCCAGACCCTTGCCCTGGTGGT
CGGGCGAGACGCCGACGGTGGCCAGGAACCACGCGGGCTCCTTGGGCCGGTGCGGCGCCAGGAGGCCTTC
CATCTGTTGCTGCGCGGCCAGCCGGGAACCGCTCAACTCGGCCATGCGCGGGCCGATCTCGGCGAACACC
GCCCCCGCTTCGACGCTCTCCGGCGTGGTCCAGACCGCCACGGCGGCGCCGTCGTCCGCGACCCACACCT
TGCCGATGTCGAGCCCGACGCGCGTGAGGAAGAGTTCTTGCAGCTCGGTGACCCGCTCGATGTGGCGGTC
CGGATCGACGGTGTGGCGCGTGGCGGGGTAGTCGGCGAACGCGGCGGCGAGGGTGCGTACGGCCCTGGGG
ACGTCGTCGCGGGTGGCGAGGCGCACCGTGGGCTTGTACTCGGTCATGGTAAGCTCCGGTGGATCCCCCT
GGGGAGAGAGGTCGGTGATTCGGTCAACGAGGGAGCCGACTGCCGACGTGCGCTCCGGAGGCTTGCAGAA
TGCGGAACACCGCGCGGGCAGGAACAGGGCCCACACTACCGCCCCACACCCCGCCTCCCGCACCGCCCCT
TCCCGGCCGCTGCTCTCGGCGCGCCCTGCTGAGCAGCCGCTATTGGCCACAGCCCATCGCGGTCGGCGCG
CTGCCATTGCTCCCTGGCGCTGTCCGTCTGCGAGGGTACTAGTGAGACGTGCGGCTTCCGTTTGTCACGT
CCGGCACGCCGCGAACCGCAAGGAACCTTCCCGACTTAGGGG
